Addgene plasmid #171435: pcDNA3.1(+)-Lifeact-(GGS)X6-HaloTag C58
Purpose: Expression of Lifeact-(GGS)X6-HaloTag C58 in mammalian cells
Depositing lab: Yujie Sun. Depositing organization: Peking University. Publication: TagBiFC technique allows long-term single-molecule tracking of protein-protein interactions in living cells. Shao S, Zhang H, Zeng Y, Li Y, Sun C, Sun Y. Commun Biol. 2021 Mar 19;4(1):378. doi: 10.1038/s42003-021-01896-7. PubMed 33742089.
Backbone
  Vector backbone: pcDNA3.1(+)
  Vector type: Mammalian Expression
Growth in bacteria
  Bacterial resistance: Ampicillin, 100 μg/mL
  Growth temperature: 37°C
  Growth strain: DH5alpha
  Copy number: High Copy
Gene/Insert
  Gene/Insert name: Lifeact-(GGS)X6-HaloTag C58
  Species: Synthetic
  Cloning method: Restriction Enzyme; 5′ cloning site Unknown (unknown if destroyed); 3′ cloning site Unknown (unknown if destroyed)
Terms and licenses: Academic/Nonprofit Terms; Industry Terms: Not Available to Industry
How to cite: pcDNA3.1(+)-Lifeact-(GGS)X6-HaloTag C58 was a gift from Yujie Sun (Addgene plasmid # 171435 ; http://n2t.net/addgene:171435 ; RRID:Addgene_171435)
