[The description below was written by a language model from this plasmid's Addgene catalogue record and pLannotate feature annotations shown in this document.]
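Description:
pcDNA3.1(+)-Lifeact-(GGS)X6-HaloTag C58 is a mammalian expression plasmid of about 6.2 kb built on the pcDNA3.1(+) backbone. It is propagated in E. coli through a high-copy ColE1/pUC-type origin with ampicillin selection from the β-lactamase gene. It also carries an f1 origin. For selection in mammalian cells, an SV40 enhancer/early promoter drives a neomycin phosphotransferase gene ending at an SV40 polyadenylation signal, the usual arrangement for G418 selection of stable transfectants. Small annotated fragments (bom, lac promoter/operator, lacI, ble, a short HIV-1 LTR-like match) appear to be backbone remnants or annotation artefacts rather than functional modules.

The payload is a synthetic fusion expressed from the human CMV immediate early enhancer and promoter and terminated by the bGH polyadenylation signal. A T7 promoter lies just upstream of the insert. According to the name, the open reading frame joins Lifeact, a short peptide that binds filamentous actin, through a flexible linker of six Gly-Gly-Ser repeats to "HaloTag C58". The annotation software detects only a partial match of roughly 700 nt to the haloalkane dehalogenase dhaA, the enzyme from which HaloTag was engineered. This is consistent with a C-terminal fragment of a split HaloTag, although the record does not define the split point; Lifeact and the linker are not separately annotated. The associated publication describes TagBiFC, a bimolecular complementation method for long-term single-molecule tracking of protein–protein interactions in living cells, so this construct presumably supplies an actin-targeted half of the tag that can be labelled with ligand only once paired with a complementary fragment. The depositor and sequencing-derived records differ by three nucleotides, within the origin region, and are otherwise annotated identically.
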