Features (pLannotate 1.2.2; 20 found; start..end, strand, type, name):
     28..80      -  misc_feature   bom (fragment): basis of mobility region from pBR322
    235..614     +  enhancer       CMV enhancer: human cytomegalovirus immediate early enhancer
    615..818     +  promoter       CMV promoter: human cytomegalovirus (CMV) immediate early promoter
    814..847     +  LTR            5' LTR (truncated) (fragment): truncated 5' long terminal repeat (LTR) from HIV-1
    863..881     +  promoter       T7 promoter: promoter for bacteriophage T7 RNA polymerase
   1034..1741    +  CDS            dhaA (fragment): DHAA_PSEPV - Experimental evidence at protein level: Swiss-Prot protein existence level 1. Catalyzes hydrolytic cleavage of carbon-halogen bonds in halogenated aliphatic compounds, leading to the formation of the corresponding primary alcohols, halide ions and protons. Has a broad substrate specificity, as it is able to dehalogenate mono- and di- chlorinated and brominated alkanes (up to at least C10), and the two isomers of 1,3-dichloropropene to 3-chloroallyl alcohol; the highest activity was found with 1,2-dibromoethane, while no activity was observed with the analog 1,2-dichloroethane. Fro
   1794..2018    +  polyA_signal   bGH poly(A) signal: bovine growth hormone polyadenylation signal
   2022..2043    +  promoter       SV40 promoter (fragment): SV40 enhancer and early promoter
   2064..2492    +  rep_origin     f1 ori (sequence partly withheld): f1 bacteriophage origin of replication; arrow indicates direction of (+) strand synthesis
   2506..2835    +  promoter       SV40 promoter: SV40 enhancer and early promoter
   2902..3693    +  CDS            neo: KKA2_KLEPN - Also known as kan, nptII. Experimental evidence at protein level: Swiss-Prot protein existence level 1. Resistance to kanamycin, neomycin, paromomycin, ribostamycin, butirosin and gentamicin B. From Klebsiella pneumoniae.
   3717..3875    +  CDS            ble (fragment): BLE_KLEPN - Experimental evidence at protein level: Swiss-Prot protein existence level 1. Binding protein with a strong affinity to the bleomycin family of antibiotics. Binds to CL990; an antimitotic-antibiotic compound. From Klebsiella pneumoniae.
   3870..3991    +  polyA_signal   SV40 poly(A) signal: SV40 polyadenylation signal
   4064..4080    -  protein_bind   lac operator: The lac repressor binds to the lac operator to inhibit transcription in E. coli. This inhibition can be relieved by adding lactose or isopropyl-β-D-thiogalactopyranoside (IPTG). lac repressor encoded by lacI
   4088..4118    -  promoter       lac promoter: promoter for the E. coli lac operon
   4133..4154    -  protein_bind   CAP binding site: CAP binding activates transcription in the presence of cAMP. E. coli catabolite activator protein
   4167..4259    -  CDS            lacI (fragment): lac repressor; lacI; The lac repressor binds to the lac operator to inhibit transcription in E. coli. This inhibition can be relieved by adding lactose or isopropyl-β-D-thiogalactopyranoside (IPTG).
   4442..5027    -  rep_origin     ori: high-copy-number ColE1/pMB1/pBR322/pUC origin of replication
   5198..6058    -  CDS            AmpR: β-lactamase; bla; confers resistance to ampicillin, carbenicillin, and related antibiotics
   6059..6163    -  promoter       AmpR promoter: bla
>Addgene plasmid #171435 | pcDNA3.1(+)-Lifeact-(GGS)X6-HaloTag C58 | depositor full sequence | sequence record 332443 | Full Sequence
GACGGATCGGGAGATCTCCCGATCCCCTATGGTGCACTCTCAGTACAATCTGCTCTGATGCCGCATAGTT
AAGCCAGTATCTGCTCCCTGCTTGTGTGTTGGAGGTCGCTGAGTAGTGCGCGAGCAAAATTTAAGCTACA
ACAAGGCAAGGCTTGACCGACAATTGCATGAAGAATCTGCTTAGGGTTAGGCGTTTTGCGCTGCTTCGCG
ATGTACGGGCCAGATATACGCGTTGACATTGATTATTGACTAGTTATTAATAGTAATCAATTACGGGGTC
ATTAGTTCATAGCCCATATATGGAGTTCCGCGTTACATAACTTACGGTAAATGGCCCGCCTGGCTGACCG
CCCAACGACCCCCGCCCATTGACGTCAATAATGACGTATGTTCCCATAGTAACGCCAATAGGGACTTTCC
ATTGACGTCAATGGGTGGAGTATTTACGGTAAACTGCCCACTTGGCAGTACATCAAGTGTATCATATGCC
AAGTACGCCCCCTATTGACGTCAATGACGGTAAATGGCCCGCCTGGCATTATGCCCAGTACATGACCTTA
TGGGACTTTCCTACTTGGCAGTACATCTACGTATTAGTCATCGCTATTACCATGGTGATGCGGTTTTGGC
AGTACATCAATGGGCGTGGATAGCGGTTTGACTCACGGGGATTTCCAAGTCTCCACCCCATTGACGTCAA
TGGGAGTTTGTTTTGGCACCAAAATCAACGGGACTTTCCAAAATGTCGTAACAACTCCGCCCCATTGACG
CAAATGGGCGGTAGGCGTGTACGGTGGGAGGTCTATATAAGCAGAGCTCTCTGGCTAACTAGAGAACCCA
CTGCTTACTGGCTTATCGAAATTAATACGACTCACTATAGGGAGACCCAAGCTGGCTAGCGTTTAAACTT
AAGCTTATGGGCGTGGCCGACTTGATCAAGAAGTTCGAGTCCATCTCCAAGGAGGAGGGATCCGGCGGTT
CTGGAGGCTCCGGCGGTTCAGGGGGATCGGGCGGCTCAGGCGGCTCTGAATTCACCCACCGTTGTATTGC
ACCGGACCTGATCGGTATGGGCAAGAGTGACAAGCCGGACCTGGGTTATTTCTTCGACGACCACGTGCGC
TTCATGGATGCATTCATCGAGGCCCTGGGCCTGGAAGAGGTGGTTCTGGTGATCCATGATTGGGGCAGCG
CCCTGGGCTTTCATTGGGCCAAGCGCAACCCGGAGCGTGTGAAGGGCATCGCCTTCATGGAGTTCATCCG
CCCTATCCCGACCTGGGATGAGTGGCCGGAATTTGCCCGCGAGACCTTTCAGGCCTTCCGTACCACAGAC
GTTGGCCGCAAGCTGATCATCGATCAGAACGTGTTTATCGAGGGCACCCTGCCTATGGGTGTGGTTCGCC
CTCTGACCGAGGTGGAGATGGACCACTACCGCGAGCCGTTCCTGAATCCGGTTGATCGCGAGCCGCTGTG
GCGCTTCCCGAATGAGCTGCCGATCGCCGGCGAACCTGCCAATATCGTGGCCCTGGTGGAGGAGTACATG
GACTGGTTACACCAGAGCCCGGTGCCTAAGCTGCTGTTCTGGGGTACCCCGGGCGTGCTGATTCCGCCTG
CAGAAGCCGCCCGCCTGGCAAAGAGTCTGCCGAATTGCAAGGCCGTGGACATCGGTCCGGGTCTGAATCT
GCTGCAAGAGGACAACCCGGATCTGATCGGTAGTGAGATCGCCCGCTGGCTGAGTACACTGGAGATTAGC
GGCTAATCTAGAGGGCCCGTTTAAACCCGCTGATCAGCCTCGACTGTGCCTTCTAGTTGCCAGCCATCTG
TTGTTTGCCCCTCCCCCGTGCCTTCCTTGACCCTGGAAGGTGCCACTCCCACTGTCCTTTCCTAATAAAA
TGAGGAAATTGCATCGCATTGTCTGAGTAGGTGTCATTCTATTCTGGGGGGTGGGGTGGGGCAGGACAGC
AAGGGGGAGGATTGGGAAGACAATAGCAGGCATGCTGGGGATGCGGTGGGCTCTATGGCTTCTGAGGCGG
AAAGAACCAGCTGGGGCTCTAGGGGGTATCCCC
[124 nt withheld, positions 2064-2187]
C
[91 nt withheld, positions 2189-2279]
A
[49 nt withheld, positions 2281-2329]
CCTTTGACGTTGGAGTCCACGTTCTTT
[37 nt withheld, positions 2357-2393]
ACCCTATCTCGGTCTATTCTTTTGATTTATAAGGGATTTTGCCGATTTCGGCCTATTGGTTAAAAAATGA
GCTGATTTAACAAAAATTTAACGCGAATTAATTCTGTGGAATGTGTGTCAGTTAGGGTGTGGAAAGTCCC
CAGGCTCCCCAGCAGGCAGAAGTATGCAAAGCATGCATCTCAATTAGTCAGCAACCAGGTGTGGAAAGTC
CCCAGGCTCCCCAGCAGGCAGAAGTATGCAAAGCATGCATCTCAATTAGTCAGCAACCATAGTCCCGCCC
CTAACTCCGCCCATCCCGCCCCTAACTCCGCCCAGTTCCGCCCATTCTCCGCCCCATGGCTGACTAATTT
TTTTTATTTATGCAGAGGCCGAGGCCGCCTCTGCCTCTGAGCTATTCCAGAAGTAGTGAGGAGGCTTTTT
TGGAGGCCTAGGCTTTTGCAAAAAGCTCCCGGGAGCTTGTATATCCATTTTCGGATCTGATCAAGAGACA
GGATGAGGATCGTTTCGCATGATTGAACAAGATGGATTGCACGCAGGTTCTCCGGCCGCTTGGGTGGAGA
GGCTATTCGGCTATGACTGGGCACAACAGACAATCGGCTGCTCTGATGCCGCCGTGTTCCGGCTGTCAGC
GCAGGGGCGCCCGGTTCTTTTTGTCAAGACCGACCTGTCCGGTGCCCTGAATGAACTGCAGGACGAGGCA
GCGCGGCTATCGTGGCTGGCCACGACGGGCGTTCCTTGCGCAGCTGTGCTCGACGTTGTCACTGAAGCGG
GAAGGGACTGGCTGCTATTGGGCGAAGTGCCGGGGCAGGATCTCCTGTCATCTCACCTTGCTCCTGCCGA
GAAAGTATCCATCATGGCTGATGCAATGCGGCGGCTGCATACGCTTGATCCGGCTACCTGCCCATTCGAC
CACCAAGCGAAACATCGCATCGAGCGAGCACGTACTCGGATGGAAGCCGGTCTTGTCGATCAGGATGATC
TGGACGAAGAGCATCAGGGGCTCGCGCCAGCCGAACTGTTCGCCAGGCTCAAGGCGCGCATGCCCGACGG
CGAGGATCTCGTCGTGACCCATGGCGATGCCTGCTTGCCGAATATCATGGTGGAAAATGGCCGCTTTTCT
GGATTCATCGACTGTGGCCGGCTGGGTGTGGCGGACCGCTATCAGGACATAGCGTTGGCTACCCGTGATA
TTGCTGAAGAGCTTGGCGGCGAATGGGCTGACCGCTTCCTCGTGCTTTACGGTATCGCCGCTCCCGATTC
GCAGCGCATCGCCTTCTATCGCCTTCTTGACGAGTTCTTCTGAGCGGGACTCTGGGGTTCGAAATGACCG
ACCAAGCGACGCCCAACCTGCCATCACGAGATTTCGATTCCACCGCCGCCTTCTATGAAAGGTTGGGCTT
CGGAATCGTTTTCCGGGACGCCGGCTGGATGATCCTCCAGCGCGGGGATCTCATGCTGGAGTTCTTCGCC
CACCCCAACTTGTTTATTGCAGCTTATAATGGTTACAAATAAAGCAATAGCATCACAAATTTCACAAATA
AAGCATTTTTTTCACTGCATTCTAGTTGTGGTTTGTCCAAACTCATCAATGTATCTTATCATGTCTGTAT
ACCGTCGACCTCTAGCTAGAGCTTGGCGTAATCATGGTCATAGCTGTTTCCTGTGTGAAATTGTTATCCG
CTCACAATTCCACACAACATACGAGCCGGAAGCATAAAGTGTAAAGCCTGGGGTGCCTAATGAGTGAGCT
AACTCACATTAATTGCGTTGCGCTCACTGCCCGCTTTCCAGTCGGGAAACCTGTCGTGCCAGCTGCATTA
ATGAATCGGCCAACGCGCGGGGAGAGGCGGTTTGCGTATTGGGCGCTCTTCCGCTTCCTCGCTCACTGAC
TCGCTGCGCTCGGTCGTTCGGCTGCGGCGAGCGGTATCAGCTCACTCAAAGGCGGTAATACGGTTATCCA
CAGAATCAGGGGATAACGCAGGAAAGAACATGTGAGCAAAAGGCCAGCAAAAGGCCAGGAACCGTAAAAA
GGCCGCGTTGCTGGCGTTTTTCCATAGGCTCCGCCCCCCTGACGAGCATCACAAAAATCGACGCTCAAGT
CAGAGGTGGCGAAACCCGACAGGACTATAAAGATACCAGGCGTTTCCCCCTGGAAGCTCCCTCGTGCGCT
CTCCTGTTCCGACCCTGCCGCTTACCGGATACCTGTCCGCCTTTCTCCCTTCGGGAAGCGTGGCGCTTTC
TCATAGCTCACGCTGTAGGTATCTCAGTTCGGTGTAGGTCGTTCGCTCCAAGCTGGGCTGTGTGCACGAA
CCCCCCGTTCAGCCCGACCGCTGCGCCTTATCCGGTAACTATCGTCTTGAGTCCAACCCGGTAAGACACG
ACTTATCGCCACTGGCAGCAGCCACTGGTAACAGGATTAGCAGAGCGAGGTATGTAGGCGGTGCTACAGA
GTTCTTGAAGTGGTGGCCTAACTACGGCTACACTAGAAGAACAGTATTTGGTATCTGCGCTCTGCTGAAG
CCAGTTACCTTCGGAAAAAGAGTTGGTAGCTCTTGATCCGGCAAACAAACCACCGCTGGTAGCGGTTTTT
TTGTTTGCAAGCAGCAGATTACGCGCAGAAAAAAAGGATCTCAAGAAGATCCTTTGATCTTTTCTACGGG
GTCTGACGCTCAGTGGAACGAAAACTCACGTTAAGGGATTTTGGTCATGAGATTATCAAAAAGGATCTTC
ACCTAGATCCTTTTAAATTAAAAATGAAGTTTTAAATCAATCTAAAGTATATATGAGTAAACTTGGTCTG
ACAGTTACCAATGCTTAATCAGTGAGGCACCTATCTCAGCGATCTGTCTATTTCGTTCATCCATAGTTGC
CTGACTCCCCGTCGTGTAGATAACTACGATACGGGAGGGCTTACCATCTGGCCCCAGTGCTGCAATGATA
CCGCGAGACCCACGCTCACCGGCTCCAGATTTATCAGCAATAAACCAGCCAGCCGGAAGGGCCGAGCGCA
GAAGTGGTCCTGCAACTTTATCCGCCTCCATCCAGTCTATTAATTGTTGCCGGGAAGCTAGAGTAAGTAG
TTCGCCAGTTAATAGTTTGCGCAACGTTGTTGCCATTGCTACAGGCATCGTGGTGTCACGCTCGTCGTTT
GGTATGGCTTCATTCAGCTCCGGTTCCCAACGATCAAGGCGAGTTACATGATCCCCCATGTTGTGCAAAA
AAGCGGTTAGCTCCTTCGGTCCTCCGATCGTTGTCAGAAGTAAGTTGGCCGCAGTGTTATCACTCATGGT
TATGGCAGCACTGCATAATTCTCTTACTGTCATGCCATCCGTAAGATGCTTTTCTGTGACTGGTGAGTAC
TCAACCAAGTCATTCTGAGAATAGTGTATGCGGCGACCGAGTTGCTCTTGCCCGGCGTCAATACGGGATA
ATACCGCGCCACATAGCAGAACTTTAAAAGTGCTCATCATTGGAAAACGTTCTTCGGGGCGAAAACTCTC
AAGGATCTTACCGCTGTTGAGATCCAGTTCGATGTAACCCACTCGTGCACCCAACTGATCTTCAGCATCT
TTTACTTTCACCAGCGTTTCTGGGTGAGCAAAAACAGGAAGGCAAAATGCCGCAAAAAAGGGAATAAGGG
CGACACGGAAATGTTGAATACTCATACTCTTCCTTTTTCAATATTATTGAAGCATTTATCAGGGTTATTG
TCTCATGAGCGGATACATATTTGAATGTATTTAGAAAAATAAACAAATAGGGGTTCCGCGCACATTTCCC
CGAAAAGTGCCACCTGACGTC
