Features (pLannotate 1.2.2; 20 found; start..end, strand, type, name):
     28..80      -  misc_feature   bom (fragment): basis of mobility region from pBR322
    235..614     +  enhancer       CMV enhancer: human cytomegalovirus immediate early enhancer
    615..818     +  promoter       CMV promoter: human cytomegalovirus (CMV) immediate early promoter
    814..847     +  LTR            5' LTR (truncated) (fragment): truncated 5' long terminal repeat (LTR) from HIV-1
    863..881     +  promoter       T7 promoter: promoter for bacteriophage T7 RNA polymerase
   1034..1741    +  CDS            dhaA (fragment): DHAA_PSEPV - Experimental evidence at protein level: Swiss-Prot protein existence level 1. Catalyzes hydrolytic cleavage of carbon-halogen bonds in halogenated aliphatic compounds, leading to the formation of the corresponding primary alcohols, halide ions and protons. Has a broad substrate specificity, as it is able to dehalogenate mono- and di- chlorinated and brominated alkanes (up to at least C10), and the two isomers of 1,3-dichloropropene to 3-chloroallyl alcohol; the highest activity was found with 1,2-dibromoethane, while no activity was observed with the analog 1,2-dichloroethane. Fro
   1794..2018    +  polyA_signal   bGH poly(A) signal: bovine growth hormone polyadenylation signal
   2022..2043    +  promoter       SV40 promoter (fragment): SV40 enhancer and early promoter
   2064..2492    +  rep_origin     f1 ori (sequence partly withheld): f1 bacteriophage origin of replication; arrow indicates direction of (+) strand synthesis
   2506..2835    +  promoter       SV40 promoter: SV40 enhancer and early promoter
   2902..3693    +  CDS            neo: KKA2_KLEPN - Also known as kan, nptII. Experimental evidence at protein level: Swiss-Prot protein existence level 1. Resistance to kanamycin, neomycin, paromomycin, ribostamycin, butirosin and gentamicin B. From Klebsiella pneumoniae.
   3717..3875    +  CDS            ble (fragment): BLE_KLEPN - Experimental evidence at protein level: Swiss-Prot protein existence level 1. Binding protein with a strong affinity to the bleomycin family of antibiotics. Binds to CL990; an antimitotic-antibiotic compound. From Klebsiella pneumoniae.
   3870..3991    +  polyA_signal   SV40 poly(A) signal: SV40 polyadenylation signal
   4064..4080    -  protein_bind   lac operator: The lac repressor binds to the lac operator to inhibit transcription in E. coli. This inhibition can be relieved by adding lactose or isopropyl-β-D-thiogalactopyranoside (IPTG). lac repressor encoded by lacI
   4088..4118    -  promoter       lac promoter: promoter for the E. coli lac operon
   4133..4154    -  protein_bind   CAP binding site: CAP binding activates transcription in the presence of cAMP. E. coli catabolite activator protein
   4167..4259    -  CDS            lacI (fragment): lac repressor; lacI; The lac repressor binds to the lac operator to inhibit transcription in E. coli. This inhibition can be relieved by adding lactose or isopropyl-β-D-thiogalactopyranoside (IPTG).
   4442..5030    -  rep_origin     ori: high-copy-number ColE1/pMB1/pBR322/pUC origin of replication
   5201..6061    -  CDS            AmpR: β-lactamase; bla; confers resistance to ampicillin, carbenicillin, and related antibiotics
   6062..6166    -  promoter       AmpR promoter: bla
>Addgene plasmid #171435 | pcDNA3.1(+)-Lifeact-(GGS)X6-HaloTag C58 | addgene full sequence | sequence record 338417 | Addgene NGS Result
GACGGATCGGGAGATCTCCCGATCCCCTATGGTGCACTCTCAGTACAATCTGCTCTGATGCCGCATAGTT
AAGCCAGTATCTGCTCCCTGCTTGTGTGTTGGAGGTCGCTGAGTAGTGCGCGAGCAAAATTTAAGCTACA
ACAAGGCAAGGCTTGACCGACAATTGCATGAAGAATCTGCTTAGGGTTAGGCGTTTTGCGCTGCTTCGCG
ATGTACGGGCCAGATATACGCGTTGACATTGATTATTGACTAGTTATTAATAGTAATCAATTACGGGGTC
ATTAGTTCATAGCCCATATATGGAGTTCCGCGTTACATAACTTACGGTAAATGGCCCGCCTGGCTGACCG
CCCAACGACCCCCGCCCATTGACGTCAATAATGACGTATGTTCCCATAGTAACGCCAATAGGGACTTTCC
ATTGACGTCAATGGGTGGAGTATTTACGGTAAACTGCCCACTTGGCAGTACATCAAGTGTATCATATGCC
AAGTACGCCCCCTATTGACGTCAATGACGGTAAATGGCCCGCCTGGCATTATGCCCAGTACATGACCTTA
TGGGACTTTCCTACTTGGCAGTACATCTACGTATTAGTCATCGCTATTACCATGGTGATGCGGTTTTGGC
AGTACATCAATGGGCGTGGATAGCGGTTTGACTCACGGGGATTTCCAAGTCTCCACCCCATTGACGTCAA
TGGGAGTTTGTTTTGGCACCAAAATCAACGGGACTTTCCAAAATGTCGTAACAACTCCGCCCCATTGACG
CAAATGGGCGGTAGGCGTGTACGGTGGGAGGTCTATATAAGCAGAGCTCTCTGGCTAACTAGAGAACCCA
CTGCTTACTGGCTTATCGAAATTAATACGACTCACTATAGGGAGACCCAAGCTGGCTAGCGTTTAAACTT
AAGCTTATGGGCGTGGCCGACTTGATCAAGAAGTTCGAGTCCATCTCCAAGGAGGAGGGATCCGGCGGTT
CTGGAGGCTCCGGCGGTTCAGGGGGATCGGGCGGCTCAGGCGGCTCTGAATTCACCCACCGTTGTATTGC
ACCGGACCTGATCGGTATGGGCAAGAGTGACAAGCCGGACCTGGGTTATTTCTTCGACGACCACGTGCGC
TTCATGGATGCATTCATCGAGGCCCTGGGCCTGGAAGAGGTGGTTCTGGTGATCCATGATTGGGGCAGCG
CCCTGGGCTTTCATTGGGCCAAGCGCAACCCGGAGCGTGTGAAGGGCATCGCCTTCATGGAGTTCATCCG
CCCTATCCCGACCTGGGATGAGTGGCCGGAATTTGCCCGCGAGACCTTTCAGGCCTTCCGTACCACAGAC
GTTGGCCGCAAGCTGATCATCGATCAGAACGTGTTTATCGAGGGCACCCTGCCTATGGGTGTGGTTCGCC
CTCTGACCGAGGTGGAGATGGACCACTACCGCGAGCCGTTCCTGAATCCGGTTGATCGCGAGCCGCTGTG
GCGCTTCCCGAATGAGCTGCCGATCGCCGGCGAACCTGCCAATATCGTGGCCCTGGTGGAGGAGTACATG
GACTGGTTACACCAGAGCCCGGTGCCTAAGCTGCTGTTCTGGGGTACCCCGGGCGTGCTGATTCCGCCTG
CAGAAGCCGCCCGCCTGGCAAAGAGTCTGCCGAATTGCAAGGCCGTGGACATCGGTCCGGGTCTGAATCT
GCTGCAAGAGGACAACCCGGATCTGATCGGTAGTGAGATCGCCCGCTGGCTGAGTACACTGGAGATTAGC
GGCTAATCTAGAGGGCCCGTTTAAACCCGCTGATCAGCCTCGACTGTGCCTTCTAGTTGCCAGCCATCTG
TTGTTTGCCCCTCCCCCGTGCCTTCCTTGACCCTGGAAGGTGCCACTCCCACTGTCCTTTCCTAATAAAA
TGAGGAAATTGCATCGCATTGTCTGAGTAGGTGTCATTCTATTCTGGGGGGTGGGGTGGGGCAGGACAGC
AAGGGGGAGGATTGGGAAGACAATAGCAGGCATGCTGGGGATGCGGTGGGCTCTATGGCTTCTGAGGCGG
AAAGAACCAGCTGGGGCTCTAGGGGGTATCCCC
[124 nt withheld, positions 2064-2187]
C
[91 nt withheld, positions 2189-2279]
A
[49 nt withheld, positions 2281-2329]
CCTTTGACGTTGGAGTCCACGTTCTTT
[37 nt withheld, positions 2357-2393]
ACCCTATCTCGGTCTATTCTTTTGATTTATAAGGGATTTTGCCGATTTCGGCCTATTGGTTAAAAAATGA
GCTGATTTAACAAAAATTTAACGCGAATTAATTCTGTGGAATGTGTGTCAGTTAGGGTGTGGAAAGTCCC
CAGGCTCCCCAGCAGGCAGAAGTATGCAAAGCATGCATCTCAATTAGTCAGCAACCAGGTGTGGAAAGTC
CCCAGGCTCCCCAGCAGGCAGAAGTATGCAAAGCATGCATCTCAATTAGTCAGCAACCATAGTCCCGCCC
CTAACTCCGCCCATCCCGCCCCTAACTCCGCCCAGTTCCGCCCATTCTCCGCCCCATGGCTGACTAATTT
TTTTTATTTATGCAGAGGCCGAGGCCGCCTCTGCCTCTGAGCTATTCCAGAAGTAGTGAGGAGGCTTTTT
TGGAGGCCTAGGCTTTTGCAAAAAGCTCCCGGGAGCTTGTATATCCATTTTCGGATCTGATCAAGAGACA
GGATGAGGATCGTTTCGCATGATTGAACAAGATGGATTGCACGCAGGTTCTCCGGCCGCTTGGGTGGAGA
GGCTATTCGGCTATGACTGGGCACAACAGACAATCGGCTGCTCTGATGCCGCCGTGTTCCGGCTGTCAGC
GCAGGGGCGCCCGGTTCTTTTTGTCAAGACCGACCTGTCCGGTGCCCTGAATGAACTGCAGGACGAGGCA
GCGCGGCTATCGTGGCTGGCCACGACGGGCGTTCCTTGCGCAGCTGTGCTCGACGTTGTCACTGAAGCGG
GAAGGGACTGGCTGCTATTGGGCGAAGTGCCGGGGCAGGATCTCCTGTCATCTCACCTTGCTCCTGCCGA
GAAAGTATCCATCATGGCTGATGCAATGCGGCGGCTGCATACGCTTGATCCGGCTACCTGCCCATTCGAC
CACCAAGCGAAACATCGCATCGAGCGAGCACGTACTCGGATGGAAGCCGGTCTTGTCGATCAGGATGATC
TGGACGAAGAGCATCAGGGGCTCGCGCCAGCCGAACTGTTCGCCAGGCTCAAGGCGCGCATGCCCGACGG
CGAGGATCTCGTCGTGACCCATGGCGATGCCTGCTTGCCGAATATCATGGTGGAAAATGGCCGCTTTTCT
GGATTCATCGACTGTGGCCGGCTGGGTGTGGCGGACCGCTATCAGGACATAGCGTTGGCTACCCGTGATA
TTGCTGAAGAGCTTGGCGGCGAATGGGCTGACCGCTTCCTCGTGCTTTACGGTATCGCCGCTCCCGATTC
GCAGCGCATCGCCTTCTATCGCCTTCTTGACGAGTTCTTCTGAGCGGGACTCTGGGGTTCGAAATGACCG
ACCAAGCGACGCCCAACCTGCCATCACGAGATTTCGATTCCACCGCCGCCTTCTATGAAAGGTTGGGCTT
CGGAATCGTTTTCCGGGACGCCGGCTGGATGATCCTCCAGCGCGGGGATCTCATGCTGGAGTTCTTCGCC
CACCCCAACTTGTTTATTGCAGCTTATAATGGTTACAAATAAAGCAATAGCATCACAAATTTCACAAATA
AAGCATTTTTTTCACTGCATTCTAGTTGTGGTTTGTCCAAACTCATCAATGTATCTTATCATGTCTGTAT
ACCGTCGACCTCTAGCTAGAGCTTGGCGTAATCATGGTCATAGCTGTTTCCTGTGTGAAATTGTTATCCG
CTCACAATTCCACACAACATACGAGCCGGAAGCATAAAGTGTAAAGCCTGGGGTGCCTAATGAGTGAGCT
AACTCACATTAATTGCGTTGCGCTCACTGCCCGCTTTCCAGTCGGGAAACCTGTCGTGCCAGCTGCATTA
ATGAATCGGCCAACGCGCGGGGAGAGGCGGTTTGCGTATTGGGCGCTCTTCCGCTTCCTCGCTCACTGAC
TCGCTGCGCTCGGTCGTTCGGCTGCGGCGAGCGGTATCAGCTCACTCAAAGGCGGTAATACGGTTATCCA
CAGAATCAGGGGATAACGCAGGAAAGAACATGTGAGCAAAAGGCCAGCAAAAGGCCAGGAACCGTAAAAA
GGCCGCGTTGCTGGCGTTTTTCCATAGGCTCCGCCCCCCTGACGAGCATCACAAAAATCGACGCTCAAGT
CAGAGGTGGCGAAACCCGACAGGACTATAAAGATACCAGGCGTTTCCCCCTGGAAGCTCCCTCGTGCGCT
CTCCTGTTCCGACCCTGCCGCTTACCGGATACCTGTCCGCCTTTCTCCCTTCGGGAAGCGTGGCGCTTTC
TCATAGCTCACGCTGTAGGTATCTCAGTTCGGTGTAGGTCGTTCGCTCCAAGCTGGGCTGTGTGCACGAA
CCCCCCGTTCAGCCCGACCGCTGCGCCTTATCCGGTAACTATCGTCTTGAGTCCAACCCGGTAAGACACG
ACTTATCGCCACTGGCAGCAGCCACTGGTAACAGGATTAGCAGAGCGAGGTATGTAGGCGGTGCTACAGA
GTTCTTGAAGTGGTGGCCTAACTACGGCTACACTAGAAGAACAGTATTTGGTATCTGCGCTCTGCTGAAG
CCAGTTACCTTCGGAAAAAGAGTTGGTAGCTCTTGATCCGGCAAACAAACCACCGCTGGTAGCGGTGGTT
TTTTTGTTTGCAAGCAGCAGATTACGCGCAGAAAAAAAGGATCTCAAGAAGATCCTTTGATCTTTTCTAC
GGGGTCTGACGCTCAGTGGAACGAAAACTCACGTTAAGGGATTTTGGTCATGAGATTATCAAAAAGGATC
TTCACCTAGATCCTTTTAAATTAAAAATGAAGTTTTAAATCAATCTAAAGTATATATGAGTAAACTTGGT
CTGACAGTTACCAATGCTTAATCAGTGAGGCACCTATCTCAGCGATCTGTCTATTTCGTTCATCCATAGT
TGCCTGACTCCCCGTCGTGTAGATAACTACGATACGGGAGGGCTTACCATCTGGCCCCAGTGCTGCAATG
ATACCGCGAGACCCACGCTCACCGGCTCCAGATTTATCAGCAATAAACCAGCCAGCCGGAAGGGCCGAGC
GCAGAAGTGGTCCTGCAACTTTATCCGCCTCCATCCAGTCTATTAATTGTTGCCGGGAAGCTAGAGTAAG
TAGTTCGCCAGTTAATAGTTTGCGCAACGTTGTTGCCATTGCTACAGGCATCGTGGTGTCACGCTCGTCG
TTTGGTATGGCTTCATTCAGCTCCGGTTCCCAACGATCAAGGCGAGTTACATGATCCCCCATGTTGTGCA
AAAAAGCGGTTAGCTCCTTCGGTCCTCCGATCGTTGTCAGAAGTAAGTTGGCCGCAGTGTTATCACTCAT
GGTTATGGCAGCACTGCATAATTCTCTTACTGTCATGCCATCCGTAAGATGCTTTTCTGTGACTGGTGAG
TACTCAACCAAGTCATTCTGAGAATAGTGTATGCGGCGACCGAGTTGCTCTTGCCCGGCGTCAATACGGG
ATAATACCGCGCCACATAGCAGAACTTTAAAAGTGCTCATCATTGGAAAACGTTCTTCGGGGCGAAAACT
CTCAAGGATCTTACCGCTGTTGAGATCCAGTTCGATGTAACCCACTCGTGCACCCAACTGATCTTCAGCA
TCTTTTACTTTCACCAGCGTTTCTGGGTGAGCAAAAACAGGAAGGCAAAATGCCGCAAAAAAGGGAATAA
GGGCGACACGGAAATGTTGAATACTCATACTCTTCCTTTTTCAATATTATTGAAGCATTTATCAGGGTTA
TTGTCTCATGAGCGGATACATATTTGAATGTATTTAGAAAAATAAACAAATAGGGGTTCCGCGCACATTT
CCCCGAAAAGTGCCACCTGACGTC
